Addgene plasmid #152323: pGBW-m4134137
Purpose: Mammalian expression plasmid for SARS-CoV-2 ORF8 protein
Depositing lab: Ginkgo Bioworks & Benjie Chen. Depositing organization: Ginkgo Bioworks.
Backbone
  Vector backbone: pTwist_CMV_6
  Backbone size w/o insert (bp): 4180
  Vector type: Mammalian Expression
Growth in bacteria
  Bacterial resistance: Ampicillin, 100 μg/mL
  Growth temperature: 37°C
  Growth strain: DH5alpha
  Copy number: High Copy
Gene/Insert
  Gene/Insert name: SARS-CoV-2 ORF8 protein
  Species: Severe acute respiratory syndrome coronavirus 2
  Insert size (bp): 359
  Mutation: wt
  Entrez Gene: ORF8 (a.k.a. GU280_gp09)
  Promoter: CMV
  Tag / fusion protein: Cleavable TEV;CBP (C terminal on backbone)
  Cloning method: Unknown
Resource information
  A portion of this plasmid was derived from a plasmid made by: GinkgoBioworks
Depositor comments: NCBI reference sequence: YP_009724396.1
How to cite: pGBW-m4134137 was a gift from Ginkgo Bioworks & Benjie Chen (Addgene plasmid # 152323 ; http://n2t.net/addgene:152323 ; RRID:Addgene_152323)
