[The description below was written by a language model from this plasmid's Addgene catalogue record and pLannotate feature annotations shown in this document.]
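Description:
pGBW-m4134137 is a mammalian expression plasmid carrying the wild-type ORF8 accessory protein gene of SARS-CoV-2, built on the pTwist_CMV_6 backbone. It is maintained in E. coli as a high-copy plasmid through a ColE1/pUC-type origin of replication and is selected with ampicillin via a full-length β-lactamase (AmpR) gene. The record lists no mammalian selection marker, which suggests use by transient transfection.

The ORF8 coding sequence sits downstream of the human cytomegalovirus immediate-early enhancer and promoter. The automated annotation recognises the enhancer, a short promoter fragment and a truncated CMV promoter variant. According to the catalogue entry, the backbone supplies a C-terminal tag consisting of a TEV protease cleavage site followed by a calmodulin-binding peptide (CBP). This arrangement allows calcium-dependent capture on calmodulin resin and later removal of the tag by TEV protease. The feature table detects only a short CBP fragment just after the ORF8 reading frame and does not annotate the TEV site. An SV40 polyadenylation signal is annotated downstream of the cassette, although it is called on the reverse strand, next to a small residual large T antigen fragment.

The expression unit is flanked by 5' and 3' β-globin insulator elements, T7 and rrnG transcription terminators, and an upstream synthetic poly(A) signal. These elements presumably shield the cassette from read-through transcription originating in the rest of the plasmid.

ORF8 is annotated as a modulator of the host immune response that binds the IL17RA receptor. The construct is therefore suited to expressing tagged ORF8 in mammalian cells for functional, interaction or purification studies, though the record states only its general expression purpose.
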