Features (pLannotate 1.2.2; 17 found; start..end, strand, type, name):
      5..367     +  CDS            NS8_SARS2: Experimental evidence at protein level: Swiss-Prot protein existence level 1. Plays a role in modulating host immune response (PubMed:31986261). Binds to IL17RA receptor, leading to IL17 pathway activation and an increased secretion of pro-inflammatory factors. Contributes to cytokine storm during COVID-19 infection. From Severe acute respiratory syndrome coronavirus 2 (2019-nCoV) (SARS-CoV-2).
    395..411     +  CDS            CBP (fragment): calmodulin-binding peptide derived from skeletal muscle myosin light chain kinase; binds calmodulin with nanomolar affinity in the presence of calcium
    519..640     -  polyA_signal   SV40 poly(A) signal: SV40 polyadenylation signal
    663..732     -  CDS            large T antigen (fragment): large T antigen from SV40 (simian virus 40)
    755..801     +  terminator     T7 terminator: transcription terminator for bacteriophage T7 RNA polymerase
    831..967     +  terminator     rrnG terminator: transcription terminator from the E. coli ribosomal RNA rrnG operon (Albrechtsen et al., 1991)
   1012..1083    +  misc_feature   3' β-globin insulator: insulator downstream of the human β-globin locus (Farrell et al., 2002)
   1309..1897    -  rep_origin     ori: high-copy-number ColE1/pMB1/pBR322/pUC origin of replication
   2069..2133    -  CDS            bla(M) (fragment): β-lactamase lacking the signal sequence; bla(M); allows cytosolic expression of β-lactamase
   2643..3503    +  CDS            AmpR: β-lactamase; bla; confers resistance to ampicillin, carbenicillin, and related antibiotics
   3516..3652    +  terminator     rrnG terminator: transcription terminator from the E. coli ribosomal RNA rrnG operon (Albrechtsen et al., 1991)
   3804..3875    +  misc_feature   5' β-globin insulator: insulator upstream of the human β-globin locus (Farrell et al., 2002)
   3880..3926    -  terminator     T7 terminator: transcription terminator for bacteriophage T7 RNA polymerase
   3944..3992    -  polyA_signal   poly(A) signal: synthetic polyadenylation signal
   4073..4376    +  enhancer       CMV enhancer: human cytomegalovirus immediate early enhancer
   4449..4466    -  promoter       CMV promoter (fragment): human cytomegalovirus (CMV) immediate early promoter
   4529..4580    +  promoter       CMVd2 promoter: truncated human cytomegalovirus (CMV) immediate early promoter that yields moderately reduced expression relative to the full-length promoter
>Addgene plasmid #152323 | pGBW-m4134137 | depositor full sequence | sequence record 295335 | Full Sequence
CACCATGAAATTCTTAGTGTTTCTTGGGATCATTACAACGGTCGCAGCTTTTCATCAGGAATGCAGCCTA
CAATCGTGTACCCAGCACCAGCCGTACGTTGTGGACGATCCTTGCCCCATCCACTTCTATTCTAAGTGGT
ACATACGGGTAGGCGCGAGGAAGAGTGCACCACTCATTGAGTTGTGTGTGGACGAGGCCGGTTCAAAATC
CCCAATCCAGTATATAGATATTGGAAATTACACTGTCTCCTGTCTGCCCTTCACCATCAACTGCCAAGAA
CCTAAGCTGGGAAGCCTCGTTGTGAGATGCTCTTTTTATGAGGATTTTCTTGAATACCACGACGTCCGTG
TGGTTCTGGACTTCATTGAAAACCTTTACTTTCAGTCGAAGAGGCGATGGAAAAAGAATTTTATCGCGGT
GAGTGCAGCCAACAGATTCAAAAAGATATCCTCGTCTGGTGCCCTCTAAGCTAGCTTGACTGACTGAGAT
ACAGCGTACCTTCAGCTCACAGACATGATAAGATACATTGATGAGTTTGGACAAACCACAACTAGAATGC
AGTGAAAAAAATGCTTTATTTGTGAAATTTGTGATGCTATTGCTTTATTTGTAACCATTATAAGCTGCAA
TAAACAAGTTAACAACAACAATTGCATTCATTTTATGTTTCAGGTTCAGGGGGAGGTGTGGGAGGTTTTT
TAAAGCAAGTAAAACCTCTACAAATGTGGTATTGGCCCATCTCTATCGGTATCGTAGCATAACCCCTTGG
GGCCTCTAAACGGGTCTTGAGGGGTTTTTTGTGCCCCTCGGGCCGGATTGCTATCTACCGGCATTGGCGC
AGAAAAAAATGCCTGATGCGACGCTGCGCGTCTTATACTCCCACATATGCCAGATTCAGCAACGGATACG
GCTTCCCCAACTTGCCCACTTCCATACGTGTCCTCCTTACCAGAAATTTATCCTTAAGGTCGTCAGCTAT
CCTGCAGGCGATCTCTCGATTTCGATCAAGACATTCCTTTAATGGTCTTTTCTGGACACCACTAGGGGTC
AGAAGTAGTTCATCAAACTTTCTTCCCTCCCTAATCTCATTGGTTACCTTGGGCTATCGAAACTTAATTA
ACCAGTCAAGTCAGCTACTTGGCGAGATCGACTTGTCTGGGTTTCGACTACGCTCAGAATTGCGTCAGTC
AAGTTCGATCTGGTCCTTGCTATTGCACCCGTTCTCCGATTACGAGTTTCATTTAAATCATGTGAGCAAA
AGGCCAGCAAAAGGCCAGGAACCGTAAAAAGGCCGCGTTGCTGGCGTTTTTCCATAGGCTCCGCCCCCCT
GACGAGCATCACAAAAATCGACGCTCAAGTCAGAGGTGGCGAAACCCGACAGGACTATAAAGATACCAGG
CGTTTCCCCCTGGAAGCTCCCTCGTGCGCTCTCCTGTTCCGACCCTGCCGCTTACCGGATACCTGTCCGC
CTTTCTCCCTTCGGGAAGCGTGGCGCTTTCTCATAGCTCACGCTGTAGGTATCTCAGTTCGGTGTAGGTC
GTTCGCTCCAAGCTGGGCTGTGTGCACGAACCCCCCGTTCAGCCCGACCGCTGCGCCTTATCCGGTAACT
ATCGTCTTGAGTCCAACCCGGTAAGACACGACTTATCGCCACTGGCAGCAGCCACTGGTAACAGGATTAG
CAGAGCGAGGTATGTAGGCGGTGCTACAGAGTTCTTGAAGTGGTGGCCTAACTACGGCTACACTAGAAGA
ACAGTATTTGGTATCTGCGCTCTGCTGAAGCCAGTTACCTTCGGAAAAAGAGTTGGTAGCTCTTGATCCG
GCAAACAAACCACCGCTGGTAGCGGTGGTTTTTTTGTTTGCAAGCAGCAGATTACGCGCAGAAAAAAAGG
ATCTCAAGAAGATCCTTTGATCTTTTCTACGGGGTCTGACGCTCAGTGGAACGAAAACTCACGTTAAGGG
ATTTTGGTCATGAGATTATCAAAAAGGATCTTCACCTAGATCCTTTTAAATTAAAAATGAAGTTTTAAAT
CAATCTAAAGTATATATGAGTAAACTTGGTCTGACAGTTACCAATGCTTAATCAGTGAGGCACCTATCTC
AGCGATCTGTCTATTTCGTTCATCCATAGTTGCATTTAAATTTCCGAACTCTCCAAGGCCCTCGTCGGAA
AATCTTCAAACCTTTCGTCCGATCCATCTTGCAGGCTACCTCTCGAACGAACTATCGCAAGTCTCTTGGC
CGGCCTTGCGCCTTGGCTATTGCTTGGCAGCGCCTATCGCCAGGTATTACTCCAATCCCGAATATCCGAG
ATCGGGATCACCCGAGAGAAGTTCAACCTACATCCTCAATCCCGATCTATCCGAGATCCGAGGAATATCG
AAATCGGGGCGCGCCTGGTGTACCGAGAACGATCCTCTCAGTGCGAGTCTCGACGATCCATATCGTTGCT
TGGCAGTCAGCCAGTCGGAATCCAGCTTGGGACCCAGGAAGTCCAATCGTCAGATATTGTACTCAAGCCT
GGTCACGGCAGCGTACCGATCTGTTTAAACCTAGATATTGATAGTCTGATCGGTCAACGTATAATCGAGT
CCTAGCTTTTGCAAACATCTATCAAGAGACAGGATCAGCAGGAGGCTTTCGCATGAGTATTCAACATTTC
CGTGTCGCCCTTATTCCCTTTTTTGCGGCATTTTGCCTTCCTGTTTTTGCTCACCCAGAAACGCTGGTGA
AAGTAAAAGATGCTGAAGATCAGTTGGGTGCGCGAGTGGGTTACATCGAACTGGATCTCAACAGCGGTAA
GATCCTTGAGAGTTTTCGCCCCGAAGAACGCTTTCCAATGATGAGCACTTTTAAAGTTCTGCTATGTGGC
GCGGTATTATCCCGTATTGACGCCGGGCAAGAGCAACTCGGTCGCCGCATACACTATTCTCAGAATGACT
TGGTTGAGTATTCACCAGTCACAGAAAAGCATCTTACGGATGGCATGACAGTAAGAGAATTATGCAGTGC
TGCCATAACCATGAGTGATAACACTGCGGCCAACTTACTTCTGACAACGATTGGAGGACCGAAGGAGCTA
ACCGCTTTTTTGCACAACATGGGGGATCATGTAACTCGCCTTGATCGTTGGGAACCGGAGCTGAATGAAG
CCATACCAAACGACGAGCGTGACACCACGATGCCTGTAGCAATGGCAACAACCTTGCGTAAACTATTAAC
TGGCGAACTACTTACTCTAGCTTCCCGGCAACAGTTGATAGACTGGATGGAGGCGGATAAAGTTGCAGGA
CCACTTCTGCGCTCGGCCCTTCCGGCTGGCTGGTTTATTGCTGATAAATCTGGAGCCGGTGAGCGTGGGT
CTCGCGGTATCATTGCAGCACTGGGGCCAGATGGTAAGCCCTCCCGTATCGTAGTTATCTACACGACGGG
GAGTCAGGCAACTATGGATGAACGAAATAGACAGATCGCTGAGATAGGTGCCTCACTGATTAAGCATTGG
TAACCGATTCTAGGTGCATTGGCGCAGAAAAAAATGCCTGATGCGACGCTGCGCGTCTTATACTCCCACA
TATGCCAGATTCAGCAACGGATACGGCTTCCCCAACTTGCCCACTTCCATACGTGTCCTCCTTACCAGAA
ATTTATCCTTAAGATCCCGAATCGTTTAAACTCGACTCTGGCTCTATCGAATCTCCGTCGTTTCGAGCTT
ACGCGAACAGCCGTGGCGCTCATTTGCTCGTCGGGCATCGAATCTCGTCAGCTATCGTCAGCTTACCTTT
TTGGCAGCGATCGCGGCTCCCGACATCTTGGACCATTAGCTCCACAGGTATCTTCTTCCCTCTAGTGGTC
ATAACAGCAGCTTCAGCTACCTCTCAATTCAAAAAACCCCTCAAGACCCGTTTAGAGGCCCCAAGGGGTT
ATGCTATCAATCGTTGCGTTACACACACAAAAAACCAACACACATCCATCTTCGATGGATAGCGATTTTA
TTATCTAACTGCTGATCGAGTGTAGCCAGATCTAGTAATCAATTACGGGGTCATTAGTTCATAGCCCATA
TATGGAGTTCCGCGTTACATAACTTACGGTAAATGGCCCGCCTGGCTGACCGCCCAACGACCCCCGCCCA
TTGACGTCAATAATGACGTATGTTCCCATAGTAACGCCAATAGGGACTTTCCATTGACGTCAATGGGTGG
AGTATTTACGGTAAACTGCCCACTTGGCAGTACATCAAGTGTATCATATGCCAAGTACGCCCCCTATTGA
CGTCAATGACGGTAAATGGCCCGCCTGGCATTATGCCCAGTACATGACCTTATGGGACTTTCCTACTTGG
CAGTACATCTACGTATTAGTCATCGCTATTACCATGCTGATGCGGTTTTGGCAGTACATCAATGGGCGTG
GATAGCGGTTTGACTCACGGGGATTTCCAAGTCTCCACCCCATTGACGTCAATGGGAGTTTGTTTTGGCA
CCAAAATCAACGGGACTTTCCAAAATGTCGTAACAACTCCGCCCCATTGACGCAAATGGGCGGTAGGCGT
GTACGGTGGGAGGTCTATATAAGCAGAGCTGGTTTAGTGAACCGTCAGATCAGATCTTTGTCGATCCTAC
CATCCACTCGACACACCCGCCAGCGGCCGC
